>Addgene plasmid #236456 | pcDNA3 FLAG FBXO15 | addgene full sequence | sequence record 473152 | Addgene NGS Result
ACTTTATCCGCCTCCATCCAGTCTATTAATTGTTGCCGGGAAGCTAGAGTAAGTAGTTCGCCAGTTAATA
GTTTGCGCAACGTTGTTGCCATTGCTACAGGCATCGTGGTGTCACGCTCGTCGTTTGGTATGGCTTCATT
CAGCTCCGGTTCCCAACGATCAAGGCGAGTTACATGATCCCCCATGTTGTGCAAAAAAGCGGTTAGCTCC
TTCGGTCCTCCGATCGTTGTCAGAAGTAAGTTGGCCGCAGTGTTATCACTCATGGTTATGGCAGCACTGC
ATAATTCTCTTACTGTCATGCCATCCGTAAGATGCTTTTCTGTGACTGGTGAGTACTCAACCAAGTCATT
CTGAGAATAGTGTATGCGGCGACCGAGTTGCTCTTGCCCGGCGTCAATACGGGATAATACCGCGCCACAT
AGCAGAACTTTAAAAGTGCTCATCATTGGAAAACGTTCTTCGGGGCGAAAACTCTCAAGGATCTTACCGC
TGTTGAGATCCAGTTCGATGTAACCCACTCGTGCACCCAACTGATCTTCAGCATCTTTTACTTTCACCAG
CGTTTCTGGGTGAGCAAAAACAGGAAGGCAAAATGCCGCAAAAAAGGGAATAAGGGCGACACGGAAATGT
TGAATACTCATACTCTTCCTTTTTCAATATTATTGAAGCATTTATCAGGGTTATTGTCTCATGAGCGGAT
ACATATTTGAATGTATTTAGAAAAATAAACAAATAGGGGTTCCGCGCACATTTCCCCGAAAAGTGCCACC
TGACGTCGACGGATCGGGAGATCTCCCGATCCCCTATGGTGCACTCTCAGTACAATCTGCTCTGATGCCG
CATAGTTAAGCCAGTATCTGCTCCCTGCTTGTGTGTTGGAGGTCGCTGAGTAGTGCGCGAGCAAAATTTA
AGCTACAACAAGGCAAGGCTTGACCGACAATTGCATGAAGAATCTGCTTAGGGTTAGGCGTTTTGCGCTG
CTTCGCGATGTACGGGCCAGATATACGCGTTGACATTGATTATTGACTAGTTATTAATAGTAATCAATTA
CGGGGTCATTAGTTCATAGCCCATATATGGAGTTCCGCGTTACATAACTTACGGTAAATGGCCCGCCTGG
CTGACCGCCCAACGACCCCCGCCCATTGACGTCAATAATGACGTATGTTCCCATAGTAACGCCAATAGGG
ACTTTCCATTGACGTCAATGGGTGGAGTATTTACGGTAAACTGCCCACTTGGCAGTACATCAAGTGTATC
ATATGCCAAGTACGCCCCCTATTGACGTCAATGACGGTAAATGGCCCGCCTGGCATTATGCCCAGTACAT
GACCTTATGGGACTTTCCTACTTGGCAGTACATCTACGTATTAGTCATCGCTATTACCATGGTGATGCGG
TTTTGGCAGTACATCAATGGGCGTGGATAGCGGTTTGACTCACGGGGATTTCCAAGTCTCCACCCCATTG
ACGTCAATGGGAGTTTGTTTTGGCACCAAAATCAACGGGACTTTCCAAAATGTCGTAACAACTCCGCCCC
ATTGACGCAAATGGGCGGTAGGCGTGTACGGTGGGAGGTCTATATAAGCAGAGCTCTCTGGCTAACTAGA
GAACCCACTGCTTACTGGCTTATCGAAATTAATACGACTCACTATAGGGAGACCCAAGCTTGGTACCGAG
CTCGGATCCATGCCTTCAGAAATCTTGCTGAAGATATTTTCCTACTTGGATGCTGTGAGCCTTCTGTGTA
CTGGATGTGTGAGCAGGCGCTTTTATCATCTAGCCAATGACAATTTTATTTGGATCGGAATCTACTCAAC
TGCTTTTTCACCTGCAAGATCAAATTGGAAATTTAATTCAGTAGAGAAGATAGCTATGTCTATGAGCTTT
CTGTCAGTTCAGGATAAAGAAGCTGGTTATTGGAAGAAAGAATATATCACAAAACAAATAGCATCTGTAA
AAGCCGCACTAGCTGACATTCTCAAACCTGTCAACCCTTACACAGGCCTTCCAGTTAAGACCAAAGAGGC
CCTCAGAATATTTGGTTTAGGTTGGGCAATTATACTGAAAGAAAAAGGTGGAAAAGAATATATCATGGAG
CATGTTGATCTTTCCATAAATGACACATCAGTTACTGTTATATGGTATGGCAAAAAATGGCCATGCCTAG
CATCATTGTCAACCTTAGATTTATGTGGCATGACACCAGTTTTTACCGACTGGTATAAAACTCCCACCAA
ACATAGACTCCGATGGCATTCTTTAATTGCAAAGTACAATCTGAGTCATTTGACCATATCTACCATGATT
GGCTGTGACAGACTCATTCGGATCTTCTGCCTGCACCCTGGCCTCCTGGTGGGAGTGTGGAAGAAGGAGG
AAGAACTGGCTTTTGTTATGGCAAATCTTCATTTTCATCACCTTGTGGAGAGGAGCACATTAGGCTCGGC
TACTATCCCCTATGAACTGCCTCCACATAGCCCCTTTTTGGATGATAGCCCCGAGTATGGACTGCACGGC
TACCAACTCCATGTTGATCTGCACAGCGGTGGGGTTTTCTACCTATGTGGTACATTTCGCAATCTCTTCA
CCAAGAGAGGAAATATTGAAAATGGACATGTGAAGCTCATTGTTATACATTTAAAAAATAACAGAGAACA
CCTACCTCTTATTGGAAAAGTTGGCCTCTCGTGGAAAACTGATATTTTTGATGGCTGTATAAAGAGTTGT
TCCATGATGGACGTAACTCTTTTGGATGAACATGGGAAACCCTTTTGGTGTTTCAGTTCCCCGGTGTGCC
TGAGATCGCCTGCCACACCCTCTGACAGCTCTAGCTTCTTGGGACAGACATACAACGTGGACTACGTTGA
TGCGGAAGGAAGAGTGCACGTGGAGCTGGTGTGGATCAGAGAGACCGAAGAATACCTTATTGTCAACCTG
GTCCTTTATCTTAGTATCGCAAAAATCAACCATTGGTTTGGGACTGAATATGACTACAAGGACGACGATG
ACAAGTAGCTCGAGCATGCATCTAGAGGGCCCTATTCTATAGTGTCACCTAAATGCTAGAGCTCGCTGAT
CAGCCTCGACTGTGCCTTCTAGTTGCCAGCCATCTGTTGTTTGCCCCTCCCCCGTGCCTTCCTTGACCCT
GGAAGGTGCCACTCCCACTGTCCTTTCCTAATAAAATGAGGAAATTGCATCGCATTGTCTGAGTAGGTGT
CATTCTATTCTGGGGGGTGGGGTGGGGCAGGACAGCAAGGGGGAGGATTGGGAAGACAATAGCAGGCATG
CTGGGGATGCGGTGGGCTCTATGGCTTCTGAGGCGGAAAGAACCAGCTGGGGCTCTAGGGGGTATCCCC
[124 nt withheld, positions 3360-3483]
C
[91 nt withheld, positions 3485-3575]
A
[49 nt withheld, positions 3577-3625]
CCTTTGACGTTGGAGTCCACGTTCTTT
[37 nt withheld, positions 3653-3689]
ACCCTATCTCGGTCTATTCTTTTGATTTATAAGGGATTTTGCCGATTTCGGCCTATTGGTTAAAAAATGA
GCTGATTTAACAAAAATTTAACGCGAATTAATTCTGTGGAATGTGTGTCAGTTAGGGTGTGGAAAGTCCC
CAGGCTCCCCAGCAGGCAGAAGTATGCAAAGCATGCATCTCAATTAGTCAGCAACCAGGTGTGGAAAGTC
CCCAGGCTCCCCAGCAGGCAGAAGTATGCAAAGCATGCATCTCAATTAGTCAGCAACCATAGTCCCGCCC
CTAACTCCGCCCATCCCGCCCCTAACTCCGCCCAGTTCCGCCCATTCTCCGCCCCATGGCTGACTAATTT
TTTTTATTTATGCAGAGGCCGAGGCCGCCTCTGCCTCTGAGCTATTCCAGAAGTAGTGAGGAGGCTTTTT
TGGAGGCCTAGGCTTTTGCAAAAAGCTCCCGGGAGCTTGTATATCCATTTTCGGATCTGATCAAGAGACA
GGATGAGGATCGTTTCGCATGATTGAACAAGATGGATTGCACGCAGGTTCTCCGGCCGCTTGGGTGGAGA
GGCTATTCGGCTATGACTGGGCACAACAGACAATCGGCTGCTCTGATGCCGCCGTGTTCCGGCTGTCAGC
GCAGGGGCGCCCGGTTCTTTTTGTCAAGACCGACCTGTCCGGTGCCCTGAATGAACTGCAGGACGAGGCA
GCGCGGCTATCGTGGCTGGCCACGACGGGCGTTCCTTGCGCAGCTGTGCTCGACGTTGTCACTGAAGCGG
GAAGGGACTGGCTGCTATTGGGCGAAGTGCCGGGGCAGGATCTCCTGTCATCTCACCTTGCTCCTGCCGA
GAAAGTATCCATCATGGCTGATGCAATGCGGCGGCTGCATACGCTTGATCCGGCTACCTGCCCATTCGAC
CACCAAGCGAAACATCGCATCGAGCGAGCACGTACTCGGATGGAAGCCGGTCTTGTCGATCAGGATGATC
TGGACGAAGAGCATCAGGGGCTCGCGCCAGCCGAACTGTTCGCCAGGCTCAAGGCGCGCATGCCCGACGG
CGAGGATCTCGTCGTGACCCATGGCGATGCCTGCTTGCCGAATATCATGGTGGAAAATGGCCGCTTTTCT
GGATTCATCGACTGTGGCCGGCTGGGTGTGGCGGACCGCTATCAGGACATAGCGTTGGCTACCCGTGATA
TTGCTGAAGAGCTTGGCGGCGAATGGGCTGACCGCTTCCTCGTGCTTTACGGTATCGCCGCTCCCGATTC
GCAGCGCATCGCCTTCTATCGCCTTCTTGACGAGTTCTTCTGAGCGGGACTCTGGGGTTCGAAATGACCG
ACCAAGCGACGCCCAACCTGCCATCACGAGATTTCGATTCCACCGCCGCCTTCTATGAAAGGTTGGGCTT
CGGAATCGTTTTCCGGGACGCCGGCTGGATGATCCTCCAGCGCGGGGATCTCATGCTGGAGTTCTTCGCC
CACCCCAACTTGTTTATTGCAGCTTATAATGGTTACAAATAAAGCAATAGCATCACAAATTTCACAAATA
AAGCATTTTTTTCACTGCATTCTAGTTGTGGTTTGTCCAAACTCATCAATGTATCTTATCATGTCTGTAT
ACCGTCGACCTCTAGCTAGAGCTTGGCGTAATCATGGTCATAGCTGTTTCCTGTGTGAAATTGTTATCCG
CTCACAATTCCACACAACATACGAGCCGGAAGCATAAAGTGTAAAGCCTGGGGTGCCTAATGAGTGAGCT
AACTCACATTAATTGCGTTGCGCTCACTGCCCGCTTTCCAGTCGGGAAACCTGTCGTGCCAGCTGCATTA
ATGAATCGGCCAACGCGCGGGGAGAGGCGGTTTGCGTATTGGGCGCTCTTCCGCTTCCTCGCTCACTGAC
TCGCTGCGCTCGGTCGTTCGGCTGCGGCGAGCGGTATCAGCTCACTCAAAGGCGGTAATACGGTTATCCA
CAGAATCAGGGGATAACGCAGGAAAGAACATGTGAGCAAAAGGCCAGCAAAAGGCCAGGAACCGTAAAAA
GGCCGCGTTGCTGGCGTTTTTCCATAGGCTCCGCCCCCCTGACGAGCATCACAAAAATCGACGCTCAAGT
CAGAGGTGGCGAAACCCGACAGGACTATAAAGATACCAGGCGTTTCCCCCTGGAAGCTCCCTCGTGCGCT
CTCCTGTTCCGACCCTGCCGCTTACCGGATACCTGTCCGCCTTTCTCCCTTCGGGAAGCGTGGCGCTTTC
TCATAGCTCACGCTGTAGGTATCTCAGTTCGGTGTAGGTCGTTCGCTCCAAGCTGGGCTGTGTGCACGAA
CCCCCCGTTCAGCCCGACCGCTGCGCCTTATCCGGTAACTATCGTCTTGAGTCCAACCCGGTAAGACACG
ACTTATCGCCACTGGCAGCAGCCACTGGTAACAGGATTAGCAGAGCGAGGTATGTAGGCGGTGCTACAGA
GTTCTTGAAGTGGTGGCCTAACTACGGCTACACTAGAAGAACAGTATTTGGTATCTGCGCTCTGCTGAAG
CCAGTTACCTTCGGAAAAAGAGTTGGTAGCTCTTGATCCGGCAAACAAACCACCGCTGGTAGCGGTGGTT
TTTTTGTTTGCAAGCAGCAGATTACGCGCAGAAAAAAAGGATCTCAAGAAGATCCTTTGATCTTTTCTAC
GGGGTCTGACGCTCAGTGGAACGAAAACTCACGTTAAGGGATTTTGGTCATGAGATTATCAAAAAGGATC
TTCACCTAGATCCTTTTAAATTAAAAATGAAGTTTTAAATCAATCTAAAGTATATATGAGTAAACTTGGT
CTGACAGTTACCAATGCTTAATCAGTGAGGCACCTATCTCAGCGATCTGTCTATTTCGTTCATCCATAGT
TGCCTGACTCCCCGTCGTGTAGATAACTACGATACGGGAGGGCTTACCATCTGGCCCCAGTGCTGCAATG
ATACCGCGAGACCCACGCTCACCGGCTCCAGATTTATCAGCAATAAACCAGCCAGCCGGAAGGGCCGAGC
GCAGAAGTGGTCCTGCA
Features (pLannotate 1.2.2; 22 found; start..end, strand, type, name):
    642..746     -  promoter       AmpR promoter: bla
    805..857     -  misc_feature   bom (fragment): basis of mobility region from pBR322
   1012..1391    +  enhancer       CMV enhancer: human cytomegalovirus immediate early enhancer
   1392..1595    +  promoter       CMV promoter: human cytomegalovirus (CMV) immediate early promoter
   1591..1624    +  LTR            5' LTR (truncated) (fragment): truncated 5' long terminal repeat (LTR) from HIV-1
   1640..1658    +  promoter       T7 promoter: promoter for bacteriophage T7 RNA polymerase
   1681..2991    +  CDS            FBXO15 (fragment): FBX15_HUMAN - Also known as FBX15. Experimental evidence at protein level: Swiss-Prot protein existence level 1. Substrate-recognition component of the SCF (SKP1-CUL1-F-box protein)-type E3 ubiquitin ligase complex. From Homo sapiens (Human).
   2995..3015    +  CDS            FLAG (fragment): FLAG® epitope tag, followed by an enterokinase cleavage site
   3046..3064    -  promoter       SP6 promoter: promoter for bacteriophage SP6 RNA polymerase
   3090..3314    +  polyA_signal   bGH poly(A) signal: bovine growth hormone polyadenylation signal
   3318..3339    +  promoter       SV40 promoter (fragment): SV40 enhancer and early promoter
   3360..3788    +  rep_origin     f1 ori (sequence partly withheld): f1 bacteriophage origin of replication; arrow indicates direction of (+) strand synthesis
   3802..4131    +  promoter       SV40 promoter: SV40 enhancer and early promoter
   4198..4989    +  CDS            neo: KKA2_KLEPN - Also known as kan, nptII. Experimental evidence at protein level: Swiss-Prot protein existence level 1. Resistance to kanamycin, neomycin, paromomycin, ribostamycin, butirosin and gentamicin B. From Klebsiella pneumoniae.
   5013..5171    +  CDS            ble (fragment): BLE_KLEPN - Experimental evidence at protein level: Swiss-Prot protein existence level 1. Binding protein with a strong affinity to the bleomycin family of antibiotics. Binds to CL990; an antimitotic-antibiotic compound. From Klebsiella pneumoniae.
   5166..5287    +  polyA_signal   SV40 poly(A) signal: SV40 polyadenylation signal
   5360..5376    -  protein_bind   lac operator: The lac repressor binds to the lac operator to inhibit transcription in E. coli. This inhibition can be relieved by adding lactose or isopropyl-β-D-thiogalactopyranoside (IPTG). lac repressor encoded by lacI
   5384..5414    -  promoter       lac promoter: promoter for the E. coli lac operon
   5429..5450    -  protein_bind   CAP binding site: CAP binding activates transcription in the presence of cAMP. E. coli catabolite activator protein
   5463..5555    -  CDS            lacI (fragment): lac repressor; lacI; The lac repressor binds to the lac operator to inhibit transcription in E. coli. This inhibition can be relieved by adding lactose or isopropyl-β-D-thiogalactopyranoside (IPTG).
   5738..6326    -  rep_origin     ori: high-copy-number ColE1/pMB1/pBR322/pUC origin of replication
   6497..641     -  CDS            AmpR (across the origin): β-lactamase; bla; confers resistance to ampicillin, carbenicillin, and related antibiotics
