[The description below was written by a language model from this plasmid's Addgene catalogue record and pLannotate feature annotations shown in this document.]
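Description:
pcDNA3 FLAG FBXO15 is a mammalian expression plasmid built on the pcDNA3 backbone for transient overexpression of human FBXO15 (also called FBX15), the substrate-recognition F-box subunit of an SCF (SKP1-CUL1-F-box protein) E3 ubiquitin ligase complex. It is propagated in E. coli as a high-copy plasmid through a ColE1/pUC-type origin and selected with ampicillin via the β-lactamase gene and its own promoter. An f1 origin is also present, which in principle permits single-stranded DNA production. The annotated sequence is about 6.7 kb.

The FBXO15 coding sequence lies downstream of the human cytomegalovirus immediate early enhancer and promoter and is terminated by the bovine growth hormone polyadenylation signal, giving strong constitutive expression in transfected mammalian cells. A FLAG epitope follows directly after the open reading frame, consistent with the catalogue entry listing a C-terminal tag. This allows detection or immunoprecipitation of the protein with anti-FLAG reagents. T7 and SP6 phage promoters flank the insert, as is standard for pcDNA3, and can serve for in vitro transcription or as sequencing primer sites. The annotation software labels both FBXO15 and FLAG as fragment matches, so the insert may not align over the full reference length. The cloning sites are recorded as unknown.

A separate cassette uses the SV40 early promoter/enhancer to drive the neomycin phosphotransferase gene, followed by an SV40 poly(A) signal. This cassette would permit G418 selection of stable lines, although the stated purpose is transient expression. Short matches to an HIV-1 LTR, ble, lacI and lac promoter elements appear to be backbone remnants rather than functional parts. The plasmid suits studies of FBXO15 interactors and ubiquitylation substrates.
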