Addgene plasmid #236456: pcDNA3 FLAG FBXO15
Purpose: transient overexpression of FBXO15 in mammalian cells
Depositing lab: Michele Pagano. Depositing organization: NYU Grossman School of Medicine. Publication: The TDH-GCN5L1-Fbxo15-KBP axis limits mitochondrial biogenesis in mouse embryonic stem cells. Donato V, Bonora M, Simoneschi D, Sartini D, Kudo Y, Saraf A, Florens L, Washburn MP, Stadtfeld M, Pinton P, Pagano M. Nat Cell Biol. 2017 Apr;19(4):341-351. doi: 10.1038/ncb3491. Epub 2017 Mar 20. PubMed 28319092.
Backbone
  Vector backbone: pcDNA3
  Vector type: Mammalian Expression
Growth in bacteria
  Bacterial resistance: Ampicillin, 100 μg/mL
  Growth temperature: 37°C
  Growth strain: DH5alpha
  Copy number: High Copy
Gene/Insert
  Gene/Insert name: FBXO15
  Species: H. sapiens (human)
  Entrez Gene: FBXO15 (a.k.a. FBX15)
  Tag / fusion protein: FLAG (C terminal on insert)
  Cloning method: Restriction Enzyme; 5′ cloning site Unknown (unknown if destroyed)
Terms and licenses: Academic/Nonprofit Terms; Industry Terms: Not Available to Industry
How to cite: pcDNA3 FLAG FBXO15 was a gift from Michele Pagano (Addgene plasmid # 236456 ; http://n2t.net/addgene:236456 ; RRID:Addgene_236456)
